Addgene plasmid #111786: pLU-CMV-Flag-hSesn2 C430S
Purpose: Mammalian expression or 3rd generation lentivirus generation of hSesn2
Depositing lab: Jun Hee Lee. Depositing organization: University of Michigan. Publication: Janus-faced Sestrin2 controls ROS and mTOR signalling through two separate functional domains. Kim H, An S, Ro SH, Teixeira F, Park GJ, Kim C, Cho CS, Kim JS, Jakob U, Lee JH, Cho US. Nat Commun. 2015 Nov 27;6:10025. doi: 10.1038/ncomms10025. PubMed 26612684.
Backbone
  Vector backbone: pLU-CMV
  Vector type: Mammalian Expression, Lentiviral
Growth in bacteria
  Bacterial resistance: Ampicillin, 100 μg/mL
  Growth temperature: 37°C
  Growth strain: NEB Stable
  Copy number: Unknown
Gene/Insert
  Gene/Insert name: hSesn2
  Species: H. sapiens (human)
  Mutation: C430S
  Entrez Gene: SESN2 (a.k.a. HI95, SES2, SEST2)
  Tag / fusion protein: Flag (N terminal on insert)
  Cloning method: Restriction Enzyme; 5′ cloning site unknown (unknown if destroyed); 3′ cloning site unknown (unknown if destroyed)
  Sequencing primers: 5′ CMV-F
Terms and licenses: Academic/Nonprofit Terms; Industry Terms: Not Available to Industry
How to cite: pLU-CMV-Flag-hSesn2 C430S was a gift from Jun Hee Lee (Addgene plasmid # 111786 ; http://n2t.net/addgene:111786 ; RRID:Addgene_111786)
