[The description below was written by a language model from this plasmid's Addgene catalogue record and pLannotate feature annotations shown in this document.]
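Description:
pLU-CMV-Flag-hSesn2 C430S is a third-generation, self-inactivating HIV-1 lentiviral transfer plasmid (about 7.9 kb) built on the pLU-CMV backbone. It can be used for direct transfection into mammalian cells or for producing lentiviral particles. In bacteria it is maintained through a high-copy ColE1/pUC-type origin and selected with ampicillin via the β-lactamase gene. Short remnants of lac, rop, bom and lacZα sequences are cloning-vector leftovers with no evident functional role.

The viral genome is transcribed from an RSV enhancer/promoter fused to a truncated 5' LTR. This arrangement makes packaging Tat-independent and is the hallmark of third-generation systems. Downstream lie the Ψ packaging signal with a partial gag sequence, the Rev response element for Rev-dependent nuclear export of the full-length RNA, and the cPPT/CTS, which promotes nuclear import of the reverse-transcribed genome. The internal expression cassette uses the CMV immediate-early enhancer and promoter to drive human Sestrin2 (SESN2) carrying an N-terminal Flag epitope. The annotation detects only a short FLAG-type match, consistent with a single tag. The insert carries the C430S substitution, a cysteine-to-serine point mutation. A WPRE follows the coding sequence to enhance transcript stability and expression, and the ΔU3 3' LTR inactivates LTR promoter activity after integration. An SV40 polyadenylation signal and SV40 origin sit outside the viral unit.

No mammalian selection marker or fluorescent reporter is annotated, so expression would be followed through the Flag tag. The associated publication concerns separate Sestrin2 domains controlling ROS and mTOR signalling, and this mutant presumably serves in such structure–function comparisons, although the record does not state the specific effect of C430S.
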