Features (pLannotate 1.2.2; 26 found; start..end, strand, type, name):
    193..293     +  CDS            Rev (fragment): human immunodeficiency virus 1 (HIV-1) Rev protein; rev; enhances nuclear export of unspliced and incompletely spliced viral mRNAs
    312..428     +  misc_feature   cPPT/CTS: central polypurine tract and central termination sequence of HIV-1
    451..754     +  enhancer       CMV enhancer: human cytomegalovirus immediate early enhancer
    755..958     +  promoter       CMV promoter: human cytomegalovirus (CMV) immediate early promoter
   1041..1061    +  CDS            3xFLAG (fragment): three tandem FLAG® epitope tags
   1072..2511    +  CDS            SESN2: SESN2_HUMAN - Also known as Hi95 From Homo sapiens (Human).
   2521..3109    +  misc_feature   WPRE: woodchuck hepatitis virus posttranscriptional regulatory element
   3126..3194    +  CDS            nef (fragment): NEF_HV1Z2 - Experimental evidence at protein level: Swiss-Prot protein existence level 1. Extracellular Nef protein targets CD4(+) T-lymphocytes for apoptosis by interacting with CXCR4 surface receptors. From Human immunodeficiency virus type 1 group M subtype D (isolate Z2/CDC-Z34) (HIV-1).
   3196..3429    +  LTR            3' LTR (ΔU3): self-inactivating 3' long terminal repeat (LTR) from HIV-1
   3501..3622    +  polyA_signal   SV40 poly(A) signal: SV40 polyadenylation signal
   3662..3797    +  rep_origin     SV40 ori: SV40 origin of replication
   3853..3869    -  protein_bind   lac operator: The lac repressor binds to the lac operator to inhibit transcription in E. coli. This inhibition can be relieved by adding lactose or isopropyl-β-D-thiogalactopyranoside (IPTG). lac repressor encoded by lacI
   3877..3907    -  promoter       lac promoter: promoter for the E. coli lac operon
   3922..3943    -  protein_bind   CAP binding site: CAP binding activates transcription in the presence of cAMP. E. coli catabolite activator protein
   3956..4048    -  CDS            lacI (fragment): lac repressor; lacI; The lac repressor binds to the lac operator to inhibit transcription in E. coli. This inhibition can be relieved by adding lactose or isopropyl-β-D-thiogalactopyranoside (IPTG).
   4231..4819    -  rep_origin     ori: high-copy-number ColE1/pMB1/pBR322/pUC origin of replication
   4990..5850    -  CDS            AmpR: β-lactamase; bla; confers resistance to ampicillin, carbenicillin, and related antibiotics
   5851..5955    -  promoter       AmpR promoter: bla
   6050..6085    +  CDS            rop (fragment): Rop protein, which maintains plasmids at low copy number; rop
   6187..6286    +  misc_feature   bom (fragment): basis of mobility region from pBR322
   6292..6446    -  CDS            lacZα (fragment): LacZα fragment of β-galactosidase; lacZ fragment
   6460..6686    +  promoter       RSV promoter: Rous sarcoma virus enhancer/promoter
   6687..6867    +  LTR            5' LTR (truncated): truncated 5' long terminal repeat (LTR) from HIV-1
   6914..7039    +  misc_feature   HIV-1 Ψ: packaging signal of human immunodeficiency virus type 1
   7023..7386    +  CDS            HIV-1 gag (fragment): gag protein from human immunodeficiency virus 1; gag
   7532..7765    +  misc_feature   RRE: The Rev response element (RRE) of HIV-1 allows for Rev-dependent mRNA export from the nucleus to the cytoplasm.
>Addgene plasmid #111786 | pLU-CMV-Flag-hSesn2 C430S | addgene full sequence | sequence record 212698 | Addgene NGS Result
AAGAATGAACAAGAATTATTGGAATTAGATAAATGGGCAAGTTTGTGGAATTGGTTTAACATAACAAATT
GGCTGTGGTATATAAAATTATTCATAATGATAGTAGGAGGCTTGGTAGGTTTAAGAATAGTTTTTGCTGT
ACTTTCTATAGTGAATAGAGTTAGGCAGGGATATTCACCATTATCGTTTCAGACCCACCTCCCAACCCCG
AGGGGACCCGACAGGCCCGAAGGAATAGAAGAAGAAGGTGGAGAGAGAGACAGAGACAGATCCATTCGAT
TAGTGAACGGATCTCGACGGTATCGGTTAACTTTTAAAAGAAAAGGGGGGATTGGGGGGTACAGTGCAGG
GGAAAGAATAGTAGACATAATAGCAACAGACATACAAACTAAAGAATTACAAAAACAAATTACAAAATTC
AAAATTTTATCGATAAGCTTGGGAGTTCCGCGTTACATAACTTACGGTAAATGGCCCGCCTGGCTGACCG
CCCAACGACCCCCGCCCATTGACGTCAATAATGACGTATGTTCCCATAGTAACGCCAATAGGGACTTTCC
ATTGACGTCAATGGGTGGAGTATTTACGGTAAACTGCCCACTTGGCAGTACATCAAGTGTATCATATGCC
AAGTACGCCCCCTATTGACGTCAATGACGGTAAATGGCCCGCCTGGCATTATGCCCAGTACATGACCTTA
TGGGACTTTCCTACTTGGCAGTACATCTACGTATTAGTCATCGCTATTACCATGGTGATGCGGTTTTGGC
AGTACATCAATGGGCGTGGATAGCGGTTTGACTCACGGGGATTTCCAAGTCTCCACCCCATTGACGTCAA
TGGGAGTTTGTTTTGGCACCAAAATCAACGGGACTTTCCAAAATGTCGTAACAACTCCGCCCCATTGACG
CAAATGGGCGGTAGGCGTGTACGGTGGGAGGTCTATATAAGCAGAGCTCGTTTAGTGAACCGTCAGATCG
CCTGGAGACGCCATCCACGCTGTTTTGACCTCCATAGAAGACACCGACTCTAGCCACCATGGACTACAAA
GACGATGACGACAAGTCTAGAATGATCGTGGCGGACTCCGAGTGCCGCGCAGAGCTCAAGGACTACCTGC
GGTTCGCCCCGGGCGGCGTCGGCGACTCGGGCCCCGGAGAGGAGCAGAGGGAGAGCCGGGCTCGGCGAGG
CCCTCGAGGGCCCAGCGCCTTCATCCCCGTGGAGGAGGTCCTTCGGGAGGGGGCTGAGAGCCTCGAGCAG
CACCTGGGGCTGGAGGCACTGATGTCCTCTGGGCGAGTAGACAACCTGGCAGTGGTGATGGGCCTGCACC
CTGACTACTTTACCAGCTTCTGGCGCCTGCACTACCTGCTGCTGCACACGGATGGTCCCTTGGCCAGCTC
CTGGCGCCACTACATTGCCATCATGGCTGCCGCCCGCCATCAGTGTTCTTACCTGGTAGGCTCCCACATG
GCCGAGTTTCTGCAGACTGGTGGTGACCCTGAGTGGCTGCTGGGCCTCCACCGGGCCCCCGAGAAGCTGC
GCAAACTCAGCGAGATCAACAAGTTGCTGGCGCATCGGCCATGGCTCATCACCAAGGAACACATCCAGGC
CTTGCTGAAGACCGGCGAGCACACTTGGTCCCTGGCCGAGCTCATTCAGGCTCTGGTCCTGCTCACCCAC
TGCCACTCGCTCTCCTCCTTCGTGTTTGGCTGTGGCATCCTCCCTGAGGGGGATGCAGATGGCAGCCCTG
CCCCCCAGGCACCTACACCCCCTAGTGAACAGAGCAGCCCCCCAAGCAGGGACCCGTTGAACAACTCTGG
GGGCTTTGAGTCTGCCCGCGACGTGGAGGCGCTGATGGAGCGCATGCAGCAGCTGCAGGAGAGCCTGCTG
CGGGATGAGGGGACGTCCCAGGAGGAGATGGAGAGCCGCTTTGAGCTGGAGAAGTCAGAGAGCCTGCTGG
TGACCCCCTCAGCTGACATCCTGGAGCCCTCTCCACACCCAGACATGCTGTGCTTTGTGGAAGACCCTAC
TTTCGGATATGAGGACTTCACTCGGAGAGGGGCTCAGGCACCCCCTACCTTCCGGGCCCAGGATTATACC
TGGGAAGACCATGGCTACTCGCTGATCCAGCGGCTTTACCCTGAGGGTGGGCAGCTGCTGGATGAGAAGT
TCCAGGCAGCCTATAGCCTCACCTACAATACCATCGCCATGCACAGTGGTGTGGACACCTCCGTGCTCCG
CAGGGCCATCTGGAACTATATCCACTGCGTCTTTGGCATCAGATATGATGACTATGATTATGGGGAGGTG
AACCAGCTCCTGGAGCGGAACCTCAAGGTCTATATCAAGACAGTGGCCTCCTACCCAGAGAAGACCACCC
GAAGAATGTACAACCTCTTCTGGAGGCACTTCCGCCACTCAGAGAAGGTCCACGTGAACTTGCTGCTCCT
GGAGGCGCGCATGCAAGCCGCTCTGCTGTACGCCCTCCGTGCCATCACCCGCTACATGACCTGAGTCGAC
AATCAACCTCTGGATTACAAAATTTGTGAAAGATTGACTGGTATTCTTAACTATGTTGCTCCTTTTACGC
TATGTGGATACGCTGCTTTAATGCCTTTGTATCATGCTATTGCTTCCCGTATGGCTTTCATTTTCTCCTC
CTTGTATAAATCCTGGTTGCTGTCTCTTTATGAGGAGTTGTGGCCCGTTGTCAGGCAACGTGGCGTGGTG
TGCACTGTGTTTGCTGACGCAACCCCCACTGGTTGGGGCATTGCCACCACCTGTCAGCTCCTTTCCGGGA
CTTTCGCTTTCCCCCTCCCTATTGCCACGGCGGAACTCATCGCCGCCTGCCTTGCCCGCTGCTGGACAGG
GGCTCGGCTGTTGGGCACTGACAATTCCGTGGTGTTGTCGGGGAAGCTGACGTCCTTTCCATGGCTGCTC
GCCTGTGTTGCCACCTGGATTCTGCGCGGGACGTCCTTCTGCTACGTCCCTTCGGCCCTCAATCCAGCGG
ACCTTCCTTCCCGCGGCCTGCTGCCGGCTCTGCGGCCTCTTCCGCGTCTTCGCCTTCGCCCTCAGACGAG
TCGGATCTCCCTTTGGGCCGCCTCCCCGCCTGGAATTCGAGCTCGGTACCTTTAAGACCAATGACTTACA
AGGCAGCTGTAGATCTTAGCCACTTTTTAAAAGAAAAGGGGGGACTGGAAGGGCTAATTCACTCCCAACG
AAGACAAGATCTGCTTTTTGCTTGTACTGGGTCTCTCTGGTTAGACCAGATCTGAGCCTGGGAGCTCTCT
GGCTAACTAGGGAACCCACTGCTTAAGCCTCAATAAAGCTTGCCTTGAGTGCTTCAAGTAGTGTGTGCCC
GTCTGTTGTGTGACTCTGGTAACTAGAGATCCCTCAGACCCTTTTAGTCAGTGTGGAAAATCTCTAGCAG
TAGTAGTTCATGTCATCTTATTATTCAGTATTTATAACTTGCAAAGAAATGAATATCAGAGAGTGAGAGG
AACTTGTTTATTGCAGCTTATAATGGTTACAAATAAAGCAATAGCATCACAAATTTCACAAATAAAGCAT
TTTTTTCACTGCATTCTAGTTGTGGTTTGTCCAAACTCATCAATGTATCTTATCATGTCTGGCTCTAGCT
ATCCCGCCCCTAACTCCGCCCATCCCGCCCCTAACTCCGCCCAGTTCCGCCCATTCTCCGCCCCATGGCT
GACTAATTTTTTTTATTTATGCAGAGGCCGAGGCCGCCTCGGCCTCTGAGCTATTCCAGAAGTAGTGAGG
AGGCTTTTTTGGAGGCCTAGGCTTTTGCGGGCCCAAATTCGTAATCATGTCATAGCTGTTTCCTGTGTGA
AATTGTTATCCGCTCACAATTCCACACAACATACGAGCCGGAAGCATAAAGTGTAAAGCCTGGGGTGCCT
AATGAGTGAGCTAACTCACATTAATTGCGTTGCGCTCACTGCCCGCTTTCCAGTCGGGAAACCTGTCGTG
CCAGCTGCATTAATGAATCGGCCAACGCGCGGGGAGAGGCGGTTTGCGTATTGGGCGCTCTTCCGCTTCC
TCGCTCACTGACTCGCTGCGCTCGGTCGTTCGGCTGCGGCGAGCGGTATCAGCTCACTCAAAGGCGGTAA
TACGGTTATCCACAGAATCAGGGGATAACGCAGGAAAGAACATGTGAGCAAAAGGCCAGCAAAAGGCCAG
GAACCGTAAAAAGGCCGCGTTGCTGGCGTTTTTCCATAGGCTCCGCCCCCCTGACGAGCATCACAAAAAT
CGACGCTCAAGTCAGAGGTGGCGAAACCCGACAGGACTATAAAGATACCAGGCGTTTCCCCCTGGAAGCT
CCCTCGTGCGCTCTCCTGTTCCGACCCTGCCGCTTACCGGATACCTGTCCGCCTTTCTCCCTTCGGGAAG
CGTGGCGCTTTCTCATAGCTCACGCTGTAGGTATCTCAGTTCGGTGTAGGTCGTTCGCTCCAAGCTGGGC
TGTGTGCACGAACCCCCCGTTCAGCCCGACCGCTGCGCCTTATCCGGTAACTATCGTCTTGAGTCCAACC
CGGTAAGACACGACTTATCGCCACTGGCAGCAGCCACTGGTAACAGGATTAGCAGAGCGAGGTATGTAGG
CGGTGCTACAGAGTTCTTGAAGTGGTGGCCTAACTACGGCTACACTAGAAGAACAGTATTTGGTATCTGC
GCTCTGCTGAAGCCAGTTACCTTCGGAAAAAGAGTTGGTAGCTCTTGATCCGGCAAACAAACCACCGCTG
GTAGCGGTGGTTTTTTTGTTTGCAAGCAGCAGATTACGCGCAGAAAAAAAGGATCTCAAGAAGATCCTTT
GATCTTTTCTACGGGGTCTGACGCTCAGTGGAACGAAAACTCACGTTAAGGGATTTTGGTCATGAGATTA
TCAAAAAGGATCTTCACCTAGATCCTTTTAAATTAAAAATGAAGTTTTAAATCAATCTAAAGTATATATG
AGTAAACTTGGTCTGACAGTTACCAATGCTTAATCAGTGAGGCACCTATCTCAGCGATCTGTCTATTTCG
TTCATCCATAGTTGCCTGACTCCCCGTCGTGTAGATAACTACGATACGGGAGGGCTTACCATCTGGCCCC
AGTGCTGCAATGATACCGCGAGACCCACGCTCACCGGCTCCAGATTTATCAGCAATAAACCAGCCAGCCG
GAAGGGCCGAGCGCAGAAGTGGTCCTGCAACTTTATCCGCCTCCATCCAGTCTATTAATTGTTGCCGGGA
AGCTAGAGTAAGTAGTTCGCCAGTTAATAGTTTGCGCAACGTTGTTGCCATTGCTACAGGCATCGTGGTG
TCACGCTCGTCGTTTGGTATGGCTTCATTCAGCTCCGGTTCCCAACGATCAAGGCGAGTTACATGATCCC
CCATGTTGTGCAAAAAAGCGGTTAGCTCCTTCGGTCCTCCGATCGTTGTCAGAAGTAAGTTGGCCGCAGT
GTTATCACTCATGGTTATGGCAGCACTGCATAATTCTCTTACTGTCATGCCATCCGTAAGATGCTTTTCT
GTGACTGGTGAGTACTCAACCAAGTCATTCTGAGAATAGTGTATGCGGCGACCGAGTTGCTCTTGCCCGG
CGTCAATACGGGATAATACCGCGCCACATAGCAGAACTTTAAAAGTGCTCATCATTGGAAAACGTTCTTC
GGGGCGAAAACTCTCAAGGATCTTACCGCTGTTGAGATCCAGTTCGATGTAACCCACTCGTGCACCCAAC
TGATCTTCAGCATCTTTTACTTTCACCAGCGTTTCTGGGTGAGCAAAAACAGGAAGGCAAAATGCCGCAA
AAAAGGGAATAAGGGCGACACGGAAATGTTGAATACTCATACTCTTCCTTTTTCAATATTATTGAAGCAT
TTATCAGGGTTATTGTCTCATGAGCGGATACATATTTGAATGTATTTAGAAAAATAAACAAATAGGGGTT
CCGCGCACATTTCCCCGAAAAGTGCCACCTGACGTCTAAGAAACCATTATTATCATGACATTAACCTATA
AAAATAGGCGTATCACGAGGCCCTTTCGTCTCGCGCGTTTCGGTGATGACGGTGAAAACCTCTGACACAT
GCAGCTCCCGGAGACGGTCACAGCTTGTCTGTAAGCGGATGCCGGGAGCAGACAAGCCCGTCAGGGCGCG
TCAGCGGGTGTTGGCGGGTGTCGGGGCTGGCTTAACTATGCGGCATCAGAGCAGATTGTACTGAGAGTGC
ACCATATGCGGTGTGAAATACCGCACAGATGCGTAAGGAGAAAATACCGCATCAGGCGCCATTCGCCATT
CAGGCTGCGCAACTGTTGGGAAGGGCGATCGGTGCGGGCCTCTTCGCTATTACGCCAGCTGGCGAAAGGG
GGATGTGCTGCAAGGCGATTAAGTTGGGTAACGCCAGGGTTTTCCCAGTCACGACGTTGTAAAACGACGG
CCAGTGCCAAGCTGACGCGTGTAGTCTTATGCAATACTCTTGTAGTCTTGCAACATGGTAACGATGAGTT
AGCAACATGCCTTACAAGGAGAGAAAAAGCACCGTGCATGCCGATTGGTGGAAGTAAGGTGGTACGATCG
TGCCTTATTAGGAAGGCAACAGACGGGTCTGACATGGATTGGACGAACCACTGAATTGCCGCATTGCAGA
GATATTGTATTTAAGTGCCTAGCTCGATACATAAACGGGTCTCTCTGGTTAGACCAGATCTGAGCCTGGG
AGCTCTCTGGCTAACTAGGGAACCCACTGCTTAAGCCTCAATAAAGCTTGCCTTGAGTGCTTCAAGTAGT
GTGTGCCCGTCTGTTGTGTGACTCTGGTAACTAGAGATCCCTCAGACCCTTTTAGTCAGTGTGGAAAATC
TCTAGCAGTGGCGCCCGAACAGGGACTTGAAAGCGAAAGGGAAACCAGAGGAGCTCTCTCGACGCAGGAC
TCGGCTTGCTGAAGCGCGCACGGCAAGAGGCGAGGGGCGGCGACTGGTGAGTACGCCAAAAATTTTGACT
AGCGGAGGCTAGAAGGAGAGAGATGGGTGCGAGAGCGTCAGTATTAAGCGGGGGAGAATTAGATCGCGAT
GGGAAAAAATTCGGTTAAGGCCAGGGGGAAAGAAAAAATATAAATTAAAACATATAGTATGGGCAAGCAG
GGAGCTAGAACGATTCGCAGTTAATCCTGGCCTGTTAGAAACATCAGAAGGCTGTAGACAAATACTGGGA
CAGCTACAACCATCCCTTCAGACAGGATCAGAAGAACTTAGATCATTATATAATACAGTAGCAACCCTCT
ATTGTGTGCATCAAAGGATAGAGATAAAAGACACCAAGGAAGCTTTAGACAAGATAGAGGAAGAGCAAAA
CAAAAGTAAGACCACCGCACAGCAAGCGGCCGCTGATCTTCAGACCTGGAGGAGGAGATATGAGGGACAA
TTGGAGAAGTGAATTATATAAATATAAAGTAGTAAAAATTGAACCATTAGGAGTAGCACCCACCAAGGCA
AAGAGAAGAGTGGTGCAGAGAGAAAAAAGAGCAGTGGGAATAGGAGCTTTGTTCCTTGGGTTCTTGGGAG
CAGCAGGAAGCACTATGGGCGCAGCGTCAATGACGCTGACGGTACAGGCCAGACAATTATTGTCTGGTAT
AGTGCAGCAGCAGAACAATTTGCTGAGGGCTATTGAGGCGCAACAGCATCTGTTGCAACTCACAGTCTGG
GGCATCAAGCAGCTCCAGGCAAGAATCCTGGCTGTGGAAAGATACCTAAAGGATCAACAGCTCCTGGGGA
TTTGGGGTTGCTCTGGAAAACTCATTTGCACCACTGCTGTGCCTTGGAATGCTAGTTGGAGTAATAAATC
TCTGGAACAGATTTGGAATCACACGACCTGGATGGAGTGGGACAGAGAAATTAACAATTACACAAGCTTA
ATACACTCCTTAATTGAAGAATCGCAAAACCAGCAAGAA
