>Addgene plasmid #111786 | pLU-CMV-Flag-hSesn2 C430S | depositor partial sequence | sequence record 210004 | CMV
CNTGNCTNTAGCAGACTGTTAGTGAACCGTCAGATCGCCTGGAGACGCCATCCACGCTGTTTTGACCTCC
ATAGAAGACACCGACTCTAGCCACCATGGACTACAAAGACGATGACGACAAGTCTAGAATGATCGTGGCG
GACTCCGAGTGCCGCGCAGAGCTCAAGGACTACCTGCGGTTCGCCCCGGGCGGCGTCGGCGACTCGGGCC
CCGGAGAGGAGCAGAGGGAGAGCCGGGCTCGGCGAGGCCCTCGAGGGCCCAGCGCCTTCATCCCCGTGGA
GGAGGTCCTTCGGGAGGGGGCTGAGAGCCTCGAGCAGCACCTGGGGCTGGAGGCACTGATGTCCTCTGGG
CGAGTAGACAACCTGGCAGTGGTGATGGGCCTGCACCCTGACTACTTTACCAGCTTCTGGCGCCTGCACT
ACCTGCTGCTGCACACGGATGGTCCCTTGGCCAGCTCCTGGCGCCACTACATTGCCATCATGGCTGCCGC
CCGCCATCAGTGTTCTTACCTGGTAGGCTCCCACATGGCCGAGTTTCTGCAGACTGGTGGTGACCCTGAG
TGGCTGCTGGGCCTCCACCGGGCCCCCGAGAAGCTGCGCAAACTCAGCGAGATCAACAAGTTGCTGGCGC
ATCGGCCATGGCTCATCACCAAGGAACACATCCAGGCCTTGCTGAAGACCGGCGAGCACACTTGGTCCCT
GGCCGAGCTCATTCAGGCTCTGGTCCTGCTCACCCACTGCCACTCGCTCTCCTCCTTCGTGTTTGGCTGT
GGCATCCTCCCTGAGGGGGATGCAGATGGCAGCCCTGCCCCCCAGGCACCTACACCCCCTAGTGAACAGA
GCAGCCCCCCAAGCAGGGACCCGTTGAACAACTCTGGGGGCTTTGAGTCTGCCCGCGACGTGGAGGCGCT
GATGGAGCGCATGCAGCANCT
