>Addgene plasmid #111786 | pLU-CMV-Flag-hSesn2 C430S | depositor partial sequence | sequence record 210005 | 3' hSesn2
NGGAGGCGNNNGCAGAGCGGCTNCATGCGCGCCTCCGGAGCAGCAAGTTCACGTGGACCTTCTCTGAGTG
GCGGAAGTGCCTCCAGAAGAGGTTGTACATTCTTCGGGTGGTCTTCTCTGGGTAGGAGGCCACTGTCTTG
ATATAGACCTTGAGGTTCCGCTCCAGGAGCTGGTTCACCTCCCCATAATCATAGTCATCATATCTGATGC
CAAAGACGCAGTGGATATAGTTCCAGATGGCCCTGCGGAGCACGGAGGTGTCCACACCACTGTGCATGGC
GATGGTATTGTAGGTGAGGCTATAGGCTGCCTGGAACTTCTCATCCAGCAGCTGCCCACCCTCAGGGTAA
AGCCGCTGGATCAGCGAGTAGCCATGGTCTTCCCAGGTATAATCCTGGGCCCGGAAGGTAGGGGGTGCCT
GAGCCCCTCTCCGAGTGAAGTCCTCATATCCGAAAGTAGGGTCTTCCACAAAGCACAGCATGTCTGGGTG
TGGAGAGGGCTCCAGGATGTCAGCTGAGGGGGTCACCAGCAGGCTCTCTGACTTCTCCAGCTCAAAGCGG
CTCTCCATCTCCTCCTGGGACGTCCCCTCATCCCGCAGCAGGCTCTCCTGCAGCTGCTGCATGCGCTCCA
TCAGCGCCTCCACGTCGCGGGCAGACTCAAAGCCCCCAGAGTTGTTCAACGGGTCCCTGCTTGGGGGGCT
GCTCTGTTCACTAGGGGGTGTAGGTGCCTGGGGGGCAGGGCTGCCATCTGCATCCCCCTCAGGGAGGATG
CCACAGCCAAACACGAAGGAGGAGAGCGAGTGGCAGTGGGTGAGCAGGACCAGAGCCTGAATGAGCTCGG
CCAGGGACCAAGTGTGCTCGCCGGTCTTCAGCAAGGCCTGGATGTGTTCCTTGGTGATGAGCCATGGCCG
ATGCGCCAGCAACTTGTTGAT
